>Addgene plasmid #34193 | KHBD00031 | depositor partial sequence | sequence record 40760 | KHBD00031 sequence 696 bps
ATGTGCCGTGTCTGTTTGAGGGAGATGGAGAACATGCTATGCATCTTCGAAACGATGCCGCTACCCGGCG
TTTCCCTAGCGACCATGATTTCCGATTGGTGCGGCTTCCCGGTTCTACCGAAGGATCCTTTTCCCAAGAC
CATTTGCCAGTCTTGTGCGCTGGATGCGCAGACTGCTTACGGGATGGACAGCGTGCAGGTGATTGAGCAG
GATGAGATGGTGGTCAGTGAGATGAATTATGAGGAAGAAGGATCGAATGACTCCGATGTTGAACTGATTG
AGCCAGTCGATGGCAGCCAGGAGATGGAGACAATTGACTTGACAATCGATTCACCGGGGGACAACGTGGA
GAATATGTGCCCCAACTCAAACTCCAACGGGAATGGCAATGTGAGCCAGAGCAGCGCCCAGAAGGATACC
AAGAAGAAAATGCTGAAGAAGACACATAAATGTAACATTTGCGGGAAGTATTTCATGTTACCTGCGCACC
TTAAGTGTCACATGTGGGTCCATGCGCGTGAAAAACCTTACAAATGCTTACAATGCTCCCAGTCCTACGC
ACAAATCCGCGGTCTTAGGCGCCATGAGCGCGTACATAGTTCGAGACCTGAATTACGATCCTACAAGTGT
TCCCGATGCCCCAAGATCTTCAACAGAAACTCTGCCCTTAAGAACCACGAGACCATGCACCATAAT
