>Addgene plasmid #34193 | KHBD00031 | addgene partial sequence | sequence record 41664 | M13-Rev 5'-CAGGAAACAGCTATGACC-3'
TGATTTTATTTTGACTGATAGTGACCTGTTCGTTGCAACAAATTGATAAGCAATGCTTTCTTATAATGCC
AACTTTGTACAAGAAAGTTGGCAAATTATGGTGCATGGTCTCGTGGTTCTTAAGGGCAGAGTTTCTGTTG
AAGATCTTGGGGCATCGGGAACACTTGTAGGATCGTAATTCAGGTCTCGAACTATGTACGCGCTCATGGC
GCCTAAGACCGCGGATTTGTGCGTAGGACTGGGAGCATTGTAAGCATTTGTAAGGTTTTTCACGCGCATG
GACCCACATGTGACACTTAAGGTGCGCAGGTAACATGAAATACTTCCCGCAAATGTTACATTTATGTGTC
TTCTTCAGCATTTTCTTCTTGGTATCCTTCTGGGCGCTGCTCTGGCTCACATTGCCATTCCCGTTGGAGT
TTGAGTTGGGGCACATATTCTCCACGTTGTCCCCCGGTGAATCGATTGTCAAGTCAATTGTCTCCATCTC
CTGGCTGCCATCGACTGGCTCAATCAGTTCAACATCGGAGTCATTCGATCCTTCTTCCTCATAATTCATC
TCACTGACCACCATCTCATCCTGCTCAATCACCTGCACGCTGTCCATCCCGTAAGCAGTCTGCGCATCCA
GCGCACAAGACTGGCAAATGGTCTTGGGAAAAGG
