[The description below was written by a language model from this plasmid's Addgene catalogue record.]
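Description:
KHBD00031 is a Gateway entry-type clone built in the pDONR221 donor vector backbone, carrying the open reading frame of the Drosophila melanogaster gene CG4318 (FBgn0030455). The insert is recorded as 696 bp in a backbone of about 2.5 kb once the Gateway cassette has been replaced. The plasmid is a high-copy bacterial construct maintained under kanamycin selection. It was made by Gateway recombination cloning, so the ORF would be expected to sit between attL recombination sites, as is usual for products of a BP reaction into pDONR221. No feature table is supplied, however, so the exact site arrangement and junctions cannot be confirmed from the record. M13 forward and reverse primer sites flank the insert and are used for sequence verification.

As a donor or entry vector, the plasmid is not designed to express its insert: the record lists no promoter, tags or reporters for CG4318. Its role is to act as a shuttle source from which the ORF can be moved by LR recombination into destination vectors that supply the promoter and fusion partners. The depositor notes that ORFs in this collection were cloned open-ended, without a stop codon, which allows in-frame C-terminal fusions after transfer and means a stop codon must be provided by the destination vector. The clone belongs to a Drosophila ORF collection associated with work on automated screening of protein–DNA interactions at fly regulatory elements. This suggests CG4318 was included as a candidate DNA-binding protein, although the record does not describe its function.
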