Addgene plasmid #34193: KHBD00031
Depositing lab: Bart Deplancke. Depositing organization: Swiss Federal Institute of Technology (EPFL). Publication: Automated protein-DNA interaction screening of Drosophila regulatory elements. Korneel Hens, Jean-Daniel Feuz, Alina Isakova, Antonina Lagovitina, Andreas Massouras, Julien Bryois, Patrick Callaerts, Susan E. Celniker, Bart Deplancke. Nat Methods. 2011 Oct 30;8(12):1065-70. 10.1038/nmeth.1763 PubMed 22037703.
Backbone
  Vector backbone: pDONR221
  Backbone manufacturer: Invitrogen
  Backbone size w/o insert (bp): 2536
  Vector type: Gateway Donor Vector
Growth in bacteria
  Bacterial resistance: Kanamycin, 50 μg/mL
  Growth temperature: 37°C
  Growth strain: DH5alpha
  Copy number: High Copy
Gene/Insert
  Gene/Insert name: CG4318 (alt names: FBgn0030455; CG4318)
  Species: D. melanogaster (fly)
  Insert size (bp): 696
  Entrez Gene: CG4318 (a.k.a. Dmel_CG4318, Dmel\CG4318)
  Cloning method: Gateway Cloning
  Sequencing primers: 5′ M13F; 3′ M13R
Terms and licenses: Academic/Nonprofit Terms; Industry Terms: Not Available to Industry
Depositor comments: Please note that the ORFs in this collection were cloned open-ended (without a stop codon).
How to cite: KHBD00031 was a gift from Bart Deplancke (Addgene plasmid # 34193 ; http://n2t.net/addgene:34193 ; RRID:Addgene_34193)
